>Addgene plasmid #40734 | NNMT | depositor partial sequence | sequence record 53493 | NNMT insert
TTCCCCTCTAGAAATAATTTTGTTTAACTTTAAGAAGGAGATATACCATGGGCAGCAGCCATCATCATCA
TCATCACAGCAGCGGCCTGGTTCCGCGTGGTAGTATGGAATCAGGCTTCACCTCCAAGGACACCTATCTA
AGCCATTTTAACCCTCGGGATTACCTAGAAAAATATTACAAGTTTGGTTCTAGGCACTCTGCAGAAAGCC
AGATTCTTAAGCACCTTCTGAAAAATCTTTTCAAGATATTCTGCCTAGACGGTGTGAAGGGAGACCTGCT
GATTGACATCGGCTCTGGCCCCACTATCTATCAGCTCCTCTCTGCTTGTGAATCCTTTAAGGAGATCGTC
GTCACTGACTACTCAGACCAGAACCTGCAGGAGCTGGAGAAGTGGCTGAAGGCAGCGCCAGCGGCCTTTG
ACTGGTCCCCAGTGGTGACCTATGTGTGTGATCTTGAAGGGAACAGAGTCAAGGGTCCAGAGAAGGAGGA
GAAGTTGAGACAGGCGGTCAAGCAGGTGCTGAAGTGTGATGTGACTCAGAGCCAGCCACTGGGGGCCGTC
CCCTTACCCCCGGCTGACTGCGTGCTCAGCACACTGTGTCTGGATGCCGCCTGCCCAGACCTCCCCACCT
ACTGCAGGGCGCTCAGGAACCTCGGCAGCCTACTGAAGCCAGGGGGCTTCCTGGTGATCATGGATGCGCT
CAAGAGCAGCTACTACATGATTGGTGAGCAGAAGTTCTCCAGCCTCCCCCTGGGCCGGGAGGCAGTAGAG
GCTGCTGTGAAAGAGGCTGGCTACACAATCGAATGGTTTGAGGTGATCTCGCAAAGTTATTCTTCCACCA
TGGCCAACAACGAAGGACTTTTCTCCCTGGTGGCGAGGAAGCTGAGCAGACCCCTGTGATGACGAAGCTT
GCGGCCGCACTCGAGCACCACCACCACCACCACTGAGATCCGGCTGCTAACAAAGCCCGAAAGGAAGC
