>Addgene plasmid #40734 | NNMT | addgene partial sequence | sequence record 54066 | T7 5'-TAATACGACTCACTATAGGG-3'
GTCATTCCCTCTAGAAATAATTTTGTTTAACTTTAAGAAGGAGATATACCATGGGCAGCAGCCATCATCA
TCATCATCACAGCAGCGGCCTGGTTCCGCGTGGTAGTATGGAATCAGGCTTCACCTCCAAGGACACCTAT
CTAAGCCATTTTAACCCTCGGGATTACCTAGAAAAATATTACAAGTTTGGTTCTAGGCACTCTGCAGAAA
GCCAGATTCTTAAGCACCTTCTGAAAAATCTTTTCAAGATATTCTGCCTAGACGGTGTGAAGGGAGACCT
GCTGATTGACATCGGCTCTGGCCCCACTATCTATCAGCTCCTCTCTGCTTGTGAATCCTTTAAGGAGATC
GTCGTCACTGACTACTCAGACCAGAACCTGCAGGAGCTGGAGAAGTGGCTGAAGGCAGCGCCAGCGGCCT
TTGACTGGTCCCCAGTGGTGACCTATGTGTGTGATCTTGAAGGGAACAGAGTCAAGGGTCCAGAGAAGGA
GGAGAAGTTGAGACAGGCGGTCAAGCAGGTGCTGAAGTGTGATGTGACTCAGAGCCAGCCACTGGGGGCC
GTCCCCTTACCCCCGGCTGACTGCGTGCTCAGCACACTGTGTCTGGATGCCGCCTGCCCAGACCTCCCCA
CCTACTGCAGGGCGCTCAGGAACCTCGGCAGCCTACTGAAGCCAGGGGGCTTCCTGGTGATCATGGATGC
GCTCAAGAGCAGCTACTACATGATTGGTGAGCAGAAGTTCTCCAGCCTCCCCCTGGGCCGGGAGGCAGTA
GAGGCTGCTGTGAAAGAGGCTGGCTACACAATCGAATGGTTTGAGGTGATCTCGCAAAGTTATTCTTCCA
CCATGGCCAACAACGAAGGACTTTTCTCCCTGGTGGCGAGGAAGCTGAGCAGACCCCTGTGATGACGAAG
CTTGCGGCCGCACTCGAGCACCACCACCACCACCACTGA
