[The description below was written by a language model from this plasmid's Addgene catalogue record.]
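Description:
NNMT is a bacterial expression plasmid built on pET28a-LIC, a derivative of the pET28a vector adapted for ligation-independent cloning, and it was made to produce recombinant human nicotinamide N-methyltransferase for structure determination. The plasmid carries kanamycin resistance for selection and is recorded as low copy. It is maintained in a standard cloning strain. No feature table accompanies the entry, so the origin of replication and promoter are not explicitly listed. The use of T7 and T7-terminator sequencing primers fits the T7 promoter/terminator expression cassette typical of pET vectors, which requires a host supplying T7 RNA polymerase for protein production.

The insert is a 978 bp human NNMT coding sequence introduced by ligation-independent cloning. The record cautions that it may not represent the full open reading frame, as is common for constructs trimmed for crystallography. It carries three alanine substitutions, K100A, E101A and E103A. The record does not state their purpose, although clustered replacement of charged lysine and glutamate residues is a common strategy for reducing surface entropy to promote crystallisation. The protein is expressed with an N-terminal His tag followed by a thrombin cleavage site, which allows purification by immobilised metal affinity chromatography and then removal of the tag by protease digestion. The entry links the construct to a deposited crystal structure of NNMT, so its main use is producing purified enzyme for crystallographic work. The same protein could also serve biochemical or ligand-binding studies.
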