Addgene plasmid #40734: NNMT
Purpose: Bacterial expression for structure determination; may not be full ORF
Depositing lab: Cheryl Arrowsmith. Depositing organization: University of Toronto.
Backbone
  Vector backbone: pET28a-LIC
  Backbone manufacturer: SGC
  Vector type: Bacterial Expression
Growth in bacteria
  Bacterial resistance: Kanamycin, 50 μg/mL
  Growth temperature: 37°C
  Growth strain: DH5alpha
  Copy number: Low Copy
Gene/Insert
  Gene/Insert name: NNMT (alt names: nicotinamide N-methyltransferase; PDB:2IIP)
  Species: H. sapiens (human)
  Insert size (bp): 978
  Mutation: K100A:E101A:E103A
  GenBank ID: GI:66933018
  Entrez Gene: NNMT
  Tag / fusion protein: His Thrombin (N terminal on insert)
  Cloning method: Ligation Independent Cloning
  Sequencing primers: 5′ T7; 3′ T7-term
Terms and licenses: Academic/Nonprofit Terms; Industry Terms: Not Available to Industry
How to cite: NNMT was a gift from Cheryl Arrowsmith (Addgene plasmid # 40734 ; http://n2t.net/addgene:40734 ; RRID:Addgene_40734)
